>Addgene plasmid #81513 | pDONR223_SAMHD1_p.D218H | addgene full sequence | sequence record 168628 | Addgene NGS Result
CTTTCCTGCGTTATCCCCTGATTCTGTGGATAACCGTATTACCGCCTTTGAGTGAGCTGATACCGCTCGC
CGCAGCCGAACGACCGAGCGCAGCGAGTCAGTGAGCGAGGAAGCGGAAGAGCGCCCAATACGCAAACCGC
CTCTCCCCGCGCGTTGGCCGATTCATTAATGCAGCTGGCACGACAGGTTTCCCGACTGGAAAGCGGGCAG
TGAGCGCAACGCAATTAATACGCGTACCGCTAGCCAGGAAGAGTTTGTAGAAACGCAAAAAGGCCATCCG
TCAGGATGGCCTTCTGCTTAGTTTGATGCCTGGCAGTTTATGGCGGGCGTCCTGCCCGCCACCCTCCGGG
CCGTTGCTTCACAACGTTCAAATCCGCTCCCGGCGGATTTGTCCTACTCAGGAGAGCGTTCACCGACAAA
CAACAGATAAAACGAAAGGCCCAGTCTTCCGACTGAGCCTTTCGTTTTATTTGATGCCTGGCAGTTCCCT
ACTCTCGCGTTAACGCTAGCATGGATGTTTTCCCAGTCACGACGTTGTAAAACGACGGCCAGTCTTAAGC
TCGGGCCCCAAATAATGATTTTATTTTGACTGATAGTGACCTGTTCGTTGCAACAAATTGATGAGCAATG
CTTTTTTATAATGCCAACTTTGTACAAAAAAGTTGGCACCATGCAGCGAGCCGATTCCGAGCAGCCCTCC
AAGCGTCCCCGTTGCGATGACAGCCCGAGAACCCCCTCAAACACCCCTTCCGCAGAGGCAGACTGGTCCC
CGGGCCTGGAACTCCATCCCGACTACAAGACATGGGGTCCGGAGCAGGTGTGCTCCTTCCTCAGGCGCGG
TGGCTTTGAAGAGCCGGTGCTGCTGAAGAACATCCGAGAAAATGAAATCACAGGCGCATTACTGCCTTGT
CTTGATGAGTCTCGTTTTGAAAATCTTGGAGTAAGTTCCTTGGGGGAGAGGAAGAAGCTGCTTAGTTATA
TCCAGCGATTGGTTCAAATCCACGTTGATACAATGAAGGTAATTAATGATCCTATCCATGGCCACATTGA
GCTCCACCCTCTCCTCGTCCGAATCATTGATACACCTCAATTTCAACGTCTTCGATACATCAAACAGCTG
GGAGGTGGTTACTATGTTTTTCCAGGAGCTTCGCACAATCGATTTGAGCATAGTCTAGGGGTGGGGTATC
TAGCAGGATGTCTAGTTCACGCACTGGGTGAAAAACAACCAGAGCTGCAGATAAGTGAACGAGATGTTCT
CTGTGTTCAGATTGCTGGACTTTGTCATGATCTCGGTCATGGGCCATTTTCTCACATGTTTCATGGACGA
TTTATTCCACTTGCTCGCCCGGAGGTGAAATGGACGCATGAACAAGGCTCAGTTATGATGTTTGAGCACC
TTATTAATTCTAATGGAATTAAGCCTGTCATGGAACAATATGGTCTCATCCCTGAAGAAGATATTTGCTT
TATAAAGGAACAAATTGTAGGACCACTTGAATCACCTGTAGAAGATTCATTGTGGCCATATAAAGGGCGT
CCTGAAAACAAAAGCTTCCTTTATGAGATAGTATCTAATAAAAGAAATGGCATTGATGTGGACAAATGGG
ATTATTTTGCCAGGGACTGCCATCATCTTGGAATCCAAAATAATTTTGATTACAAGCGCTTTATTAAGTT
TGCCCGTGTCTGTGAAGTAGACAATGAGTTGCGTATTTGTGCTAGAGATAAGGAAGTTGGAAATCTGTAT
GACATGTTCCACACTCGCAACTCTTTACACCGTAGAGCTTATCAACACAAAGTTGGCAACATTATTGATA
CAATGATTACAGATGCTTTCCTCAAAGCAGATGACTACATAGAGATTACAGGTGCTGGAGAAAAAAAGTA
TCGCATTTCTACAGCAATTGACGACATGGAAGCCTATACTAAGCTGACAGATAACATTTTTCTGGAGATT
TTATACTCTACTGATCCCAAATTGAAAGACGCACGAGAGATTTTAAAACAAATTGAATACCGTAATCTAT
TCAAGTATGTGGGTGAGACGCAGCCAACAGGACAAATAAAGATTAAAAGGGAGGACTATGAATCTCTTCC
AAAAGAGGTTGCCAGTGCTAAACCCAAAGTATTGCTAGACGTGAAACTGAAGGCTGAAGATTTTATAGTG
GATGTTATCAACATGGATTATGGAATGCAAGAAAAGAATCCAATTGATCATGTTAGCTTCTATTGTAAGA
CTGCCCCCAACAGAGCAATCAGGATTACTAAAAACCAGGTTTCACAACTTCTGCCAGAGAAATTTGTAGA
GCAGCTGATTCGAGTATATTGTAAGAAGGTGGACAGAAAGAGTTTGTATGCCGCAAGACAATATTTTGTT
CAGTGGTGTGCAGACAGAAATTTCACCAAGCCGCAGGATGGCGATGTTATAGCCCCACTCATAACACCTC
AAAAAAAGGAATGGAACGACAGTACTTCAGTCCAAAATCCAACTCGCCTCCGAGAAGCATCCAAAAGCAG
AGTCCAGCTTTTTAAAGATGACCCAATGTGATTGCCAACTTTCTTGTACAAAGTTGGCATTATAAGAAAG
CATTGCTTATCAATTTGTTGCAACGAACAGGTCACTATCAGTCAAAATAAAATCATTATTTGCCATCCAG
CTGATATCCCCTATAGTGAGTCGTATTACATGGTCATAGCTGTTTCCTGGCAGCTCTGGCCCGTGTCTCA
AAATCTCTGATGTTACATTGCACAAGATAAAAATATATCATCATGCCTCCTCTAGACCAGCCAGGACAGA
AATGCCTCGACTTCGCTGCTACCCAAGGTTGCCGGGTGACGCACACCGTGGAAACGGATGAAGGCACGAA
CCCAGTGGACATAAGCCTGTTCGGTTCGTAAGCTGTAATGCAAGTAGCGTATGCGCTCACGCAACTGGTC
CAGAACCTTGACCGAACGCAGCGGTGGTAACGGCGCAGTGGCGGTTTTCATGGCTTGTTATGACTGTTTT
TTTGGGGTACAGTCTATGCCTCGGGCATCCAAGCAGCAAGCGCGTTACGCCGTGGGTCGATGTTTGATGT
TATGGAGCAGCAACGATGTTACGCAGCAGGGCAGTCGCCCTAAAACAAAGTTAAACATTATGAGGGAAGC
GGTGATCGCCGAAGTATCGACTCAACTATCAGAGGTAGTTGGCGTCATCGAGCGCCATCTCGAACCGACG
TTGCTGGCCGTACATTTGTACGGCTCCGCAGTGGATGGCGGCCTGAAGCCACACAGTGATATTGATTTGC
TGGTTACGGTGACCGTAAGGCTTGATGAAACAACGCGGCGAGCTTTGATCAACGACCTTTTGGAAACTTC
GGCTTCCCCTGGAGAGAGCGAGATTCTCCGCGCTGTAGAAGTCACCATTGTTGTGCACGACGACATCATT
CCGTGGCGTTATCCAGCTAAGCGCGAACTGCAATTTGGAGAATGGCAGCGCAATGACATTCTTGCAGGTA
TCTTCGAGCCAGCCACGATCGACATTGATCTGGCTATCTTGCTGACAAAAGCAAGAGAACATAGCGTTGC
CTTGGTAGGTCCAGCGGCGGAGGAACTCTTTGATCCGGTTCCTGAACAGGATCTATTTGAGGCGCTAAAT
GAAACCTTAACGCTATGGAACTCGCCGCCCGACTGGGCTGGCGATGAGCGAAATGTAGTGCTTACGTTGT
CCCGCATTTGGTACAGCGCAGTAACCGGCAAAATCGCGCCGAAGGATGTCGCTGCCGACTGGGCAATGGA
GCGCCTGCCGGCCCAGTATCAGCCCGTCATACTTGAAGCTAGACAGGCTTATCTTGGACAAGAAGAAGAT
CGCTTGGCCTCGCGCGCAGATCAGTTGGAAGAATTTGTCCACTACGTGAAAGGCGAGATCACCAAGGTAG
TCGGCAAATAACCCTCGAGCCACCCATGACCAAAATCCCTTAACGTGAGTTACGCGTCGTTCCACTGAGC
GTCAGACCCCGTAGAAAAGATCAAAGGATCTTCTTGAGATCCTTTTTTTCTGCGCGTAATCTGCTGCTTG
CAAACAAAAAAACCACCGCTACCAGCGGTGGTTTGTTTGCCGGATCAAGAGCTACCAACTCTTTTTCCGA
AGGTAACTGGCTTCAGCAGAGCGCAGATACCAAATACTGTTCTTCTAGTGTAGCCGTAGTTAGGCCACCA
CTTCAAGAACTCTGTAGCACCGCCTACATACCTCGCTCTGCTAATCCTGTTACCAGTGGCTGCTGCCAGT
GGCGATAAGTCGTGTCTTACCGGGTTGGACTCAAGACGATAGTTACCGGATAAGGCGCAGCGGTCGGGCT
GAACGGGGGGTTCGTGCACACAGCCCAGCTTGGAGCGAACGACCTACACCGAACTGAGATACCTACAGCG
TGAGCTATGAGAAAGCGCCACGCTTCCCGAAGGGAGAAAGGCGGACAGGTATCCGGTAAGCGGCAGGGTC
GGAACAGGAGAGCGCACGAGGGAGCTTCCAGGGGGAAACGCCTGGTATCTTTATAGTCCTGTCGGGTTTC
GCCACCTCTGACTTGAGCGTCGATTTTTGTGATGCTCGTCAGGGGGGCGGAGCCTATGGAAAAACGCCAG
CAACGCGGCCTTTTTACGGTTCCTGGCCTTTTGCTGGCCTTTTGCTCACATGTT
Features (pLannotate 1.2.2; 12 found; start..end, strand, type, name):
    121..213     +  CDS            lacI (fragment): lac repressor; lacI; The lac repressor binds to the lac operator to inhibit transcription in E. coli. This inhibition can be relieved by adding lactose or isopropyl-β-D-thiogalactopyranoside (IPTG).
    268..295     -  terminator     rrnB T2 terminator: transcription terminator T2 from the E. coli rrnB gene
    427..470     +  terminator     rrnB T1 terminator: Escherichia coli rrnB; transcription terminator T1 from the E. coli rrnB gene
    517..553     -  CDS            lacZα (fragment): LacZα fragment of β-galactosidase; lacZ fragment
    570..665     +  protein_bind   attL3: mutant version of attL; recombination site for the Gateway® LR reaction LR Clonase™
    671..2548    +  CDS            SAMHD1: SAMH1_HUMAN - Also known as MOP5 From Homo sapiens (Human).
   2556..2651    -  protein_bind   attL3: mutant version of attL; recombination site for the Gateway® LR reaction LR Clonase™
   2670..2688    -  promoter       T7 promoter: promoter for bacteriophage T7 RNA polymerase
   2878..2901    +  promoter       Pc promoter (fragment): intI1 (promoter lies within the coding sequence); class 1 integron promoter
   3077..3133    +  CDS            GmR (fragment): gentamycin acetyltransferase; aacC1; confers resistance to gentamycin
   3140..3931    +  CDS            SmR: aminoglycoside adenylyltransferase (Murphy, 1985); aadA; confers resistance to spectinomycin and streptomycin
   4024..4612    +  rep_origin     ori: high-copy-number ColE1/pMB1/pBR322/pUC origin of replication
