[The description below was written by a language model from this plasmid's Addgene catalogue record and pLannotate feature annotations shown in this document.]
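Description:
pDONR223_SAMHD1_p.D218H is a Gateway entry clone built on the Invitrogen pDONR223 backbone, carrying a variant open reading frame of human SAMHD1 and belonging to the Target Accelerator Plasmid Collection of cancer-associated alleles. It is a bacterial propagation and shuttling plasmid rather than an expression vector. It replicates in E. coli from a high-copy ColE1/pUC-type origin and is selected with spectinomycin through the aadA (SmR) aminoglycoside adenylyltransferase gene. Upstream of that gene lie a fragment of a class 1 integron Pc promoter and a remnant of a gentamicin resistance gene. The sequenced plasmid is 4,674 nt.

The SAMHD1 coding sequence (about 1.9 kb) sits between two attL recombination sites, both of which the automated annotation labels as attL3. These sites allow the ORF to be moved by an LR Clonase reaction into any compatible destination vector. Although the plasmid is named for the D218H substitution, the record lists two further changes, G404E and A546V, relative to the reference transcript. The clone is in the "closed" configuration, with a stop codon directly after the insert, so it will express the native C-terminus and cannot be read through into a C-terminal tag supplied by a destination vector. No promoter drives the insert in this plasmid. rrnB T1 and T2 terminators upstream of the cassette insulate it from read-through transcription, and a T7 promoter lies beyond the downstream attL site, pointing back toward the insert. Short lacI and lacZα fragments are backbone remnants. The construct's typical use is as a source clone for generating expression vectors to test the functional consequences of this rare SAMHD1 variant alongside other alleles.
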