Addgene plasmid #81513: pDONR223_SAMHD1_p.D218H
Purpose: Gateway Donor vector containing SAMHD1 , part of the Target Accelerator Plasmid Collection.
Depositing lab: Jesse Boehm & William Hahn & David Root. Depositing organization: Broad Institute. Publication: Systematic Functional Interrogation of Rare Cancer Variants Identifies Oncogenic Alleles. Kim E, Ilic N, Shrestha Y, Zou L, Kamburov A, Zhu C, Yang X, Lubonja R, Tran N, Nguyen C, Lawrence MS, Piccioni F, Bagul M, Doench JG, Chouinard CR, Wu X, Hogstrom L, Natoli T, Tamayo P, Horn H, Corsello SM, Lage K, Root DE, Subramanian A, Golub TR, Getz G, Boehm JS, Hahn WC. Cancer Discov. 2016 Jul;6(7):714-26. doi: 10.1158/2159-8290.CD-16-0160. Epub 2016 May 4. PubMed 27147599.
Backbone
  Vector backbone: pDONR223
  Backbone manufacturer: Invitrogen
  Backbone size w/o insert (bp): 2790
  Vector type: Gateway Entry vector
Growth in bacteria
  Bacterial resistance: Spectinomycin, 50 μg/mL
  Growth temperature: 37°C
  Growth strain: DH5alpha
  Copy number: High Copy
Gene/Insert
  Gene/Insert name: SAMHD1 (alt name: NM_015474.3)
  Species: H. sapiens (human)
  Mutation: D218H; G404E; A546V
  Entrez Gene: SAMHD1 (a.k.a. CHBL2, DCIP, HDDC1, MOP-5, SBBI88, hSAMHD1)
  Promoter: None
  Cloning method: Gateway Cloning
  Sequencing primers: 5′ M13pUC-fwd; 3′ M13-Rev
Terms and licenses: Academic/Nonprofit Terms; Industry Terms: Not Available to Industry
Depositor comments: Closed state: stop codon immediately follows insert
How to cite: pDONR223_SAMHD1_p.D218H was a gift from Jesse Boehm & William Hahn & David Root (Addgene plasmid # 81513 ; http://n2t.net/addgene:81513 ; RRID:Addgene_81513)
