>Addgene plasmid #81513 | pDONR223_SAMHD1_p.D218H | depositor partial sequence | sequence record 154832 | Insert sequence
ATGCAGCGAGCCGATTCCGAGCAGCCCTCCAAGCGTCCCCGTTGCGATGACAGCCCGAGAACCCCCTCAA
ACACCCCTTCCGCAGAGGCAGACTGGTCCCCGGGCCTGGAACTCCATCCCGACTACAAGACATGGGGTCC
GGAGCAGGTGTGCTCCTTCCTCAGGCGCGGTGGCTTTGAAGAGCCGGTGCTGCTGAAGAACATCCGAGAA
AATGAAATCACAGGCGCATTACTGCCTTGTCTTGATGAGTCTCGTTTTGAAAATCTTGGAGTAAGTTCCT
TGGGGGAGAGGAAGAAGCTGCTTAGTTATATCCAGCGATTGGTTCAAATCCACGTTGATACAATGAAGGT
AATTAATGATCCTATCCATGGCCACATTGAGCTCCACCCTCTCCTCGTCCGAATCATTGATACACCTCAA
TTTCAACGTCTTCGATACATCAAACAGCTGGGAGGTGGTTACTATGTTTTTCCAGGAGCTTCGCACAATC
GATTTGAGCATAGTCTAGGGGTGGGGTATCTAGCAGGATGTCTAGTTCACGCACTGGGTGAAAAACAACC
AGAGCTGCAGATAAGTGAACGAGATGTTCTCTGTGTTCAGATTGCTGGACTTTGTCATGATCTCGGTCAT
GGGCCATTTTCTCACATGTTTCATGGACGATTTATTCCACTTGCTCGCCCGGAGGTGAAATGGACGCATG
AACAAGGCTCAGTTATGATGTTTGAGCACCTTATTAATTCTAATGGAATTAAGCCTGTCATGGAACAATA
TGGTCTCATCCCTGAAGAAGATATTTGCTTTATAAAGGAACAAATTGTAGGACCACTTGAATCACCTGTA
GAAGATTCATTGTGGCCATATAAAGGGCGTCCTGAAAACAAAAGCTTCCTTTATGAGATAGTATCTAATA
AAAGAAATGGCATTGATGTGGACAAATGGGATTATTTTGCCAGGGACTGCCATCATCTTGGAATCCAAAA
TAATTTTGATTACAAGCGCTTTATTAAGTTTGCCCGTGTCTGTGAAGTAGACAATGAGTTGCGTATTTGT
GCTAGAGATAAGGAAGTTGGAAATCTGTATGACATGTTCCACACTCGCAACTCTTTACACCGTAGAGCTT
ATCAACACAAAGTTGGCAACATTATTGATACAATGATTACAGATGCTTTCCTCAAAGCAGATGACTACAT
AGAGATTACAGGTGCTGGAGAAAAAAAGTATCGCATTTCTACAGCAATTGACGACATGGAAGCCTATACT
AAGCTGACAGATAACATTTTTCTGGAGATTTTATACTCTACTGATCCCAAATTGAAAGACGCACGAGAGA
TTTTAAAACAAATTGAATACCGTAATCTATTCAAGTATGTGGGTGAGACGCAGCCAACAGGACAAATAAA
GATTAAAAGGGAGGACTATGAATCTCTTCCAAAAGAGGTTGCCAGTGCTAAACCCAAAGTATTGCTAGAC
GTGAAACTGAAGGCTGAAGATTTTATAGTGGATGTTATCAACATGGATTATGGAATGCAAGAAAAGAATC
CAATTGATCATGTTAGCTTCTATTGTAAGACTGCCCCCAACAGAGCAATCAGGATTACTAAAAACCAGGT
TTCACAACTTCTGCCAGAGAAATTTGTAGAGCAGCTGATTCGAGTATATTGTAAGAAGGTGGACAGAAAG
AGTTTGTATGCCGCAAGACAATATTTTGTTCAGTGGTGTGCAGACAGAAATTTCACCAAGCCGCAGGATG
GCGATGTTATAGCCCCACTCATAACACCTCAAAAAAAGGAATGGAACGACAGTACTTCAGTCCAAAATCC
AACTCGCCTCCGAGAAGCATCCAAAAGCAGAGTCCAGCTTTTTAAAGATGACCCAATG
