>Addgene plasmid #81513 | pDONR223_SAMHD1_p.D218H | addgene partial sequence | sequence record 156538 | M13-F20 5'-TGTAAAACGACGGCCAGT-3'
TTCGTTGCAACAAATTGATGAGCAATGCTTTTTTATAATGCCAACTTTGTACAAAAAAGTTGGCACCATG
CAGCGAGCCGATTCCGAGCAGCCCTCCAAGCGTCCCCGTTGCGATGACAGCCCGAGAACCCCCTCAAACA
CCCCTTCCGCAGAGGCAGACTGGTCCCCGGGCCTGGAACTCCATCCCGACTACAAGACATGGGGTCCGGA
GCAGGTGTGCTCCTTCCTCAGGCGCGGTGGCTTTGAAGAGCCGGTGCTGCTGAAGAACATCCGAGAAAAT
GAAATCACAGGCGCATTACTGCCTTGTCTTGATGAGTCTCGTTTTGAAAATCTTGGAGTAAGTTCCTTGG
GGGAGAGGAAGAAGCTGCTTAGTTATATCCAGCGATTGGTTCAAATCCACGTTGATACAATGAAGGTAAT
TAATGATCCTATCCATGGCCACATTGAGCTCCACCCTCTCCTCGTCCGAATCATTGATACACCTCAATTT
CAACGTCTTCGATACATCAAACAGCTGGGAGGTGGTTACTATGTTTTTCCAGGAGCTTCGCACAATCGAT
TTGAGCATAGTCTAGGGGTGGGGTATCTAGCAGGATGTCTAGTTCACGCACTGGGTGAAAAACAACCAGA
GCTGCAGATAAGTGAACGAGATGTTCTCTGTGTTCAGATTGCTGGACTTTGTCATGATCTCGGTCATGGG
CCATTTTCTCACATGTTTCATGGACGATTTATTCCACTTGCTCGCCCGGAGGTGAAATGGACGCATGAAC
AAGGCTCAGTTATGATGTTTGAGCACCTTATTAATTCTAATGGAATTAAGCCTGTCATGGAACAATATGG
TCTCATCCCTGAAGAAGATATTTGCTTTATAAAGGAACAAATTGTAGGACCACTTGAATCACCTGTAGAA
GATTCATTGTGGCCATATAAAGGGCGTCCTGAAAACAAAAGCTTCCTTTATGAGATAGTATCTAATAAAA
GAAATGGCATTGATGTGGACAAATGGGATTATTTTGCCAGGGACTGCCATCATCTTGGAATCCAAAATAA
TTTTGATTACAA
